>Addgene plasmid #112458 | pSRF.1.0-gDNA | depositor full sequence | sequence record 211849 | Full Sequence
TAGAGCTAGAAATAGCAAGTTAAAATAAGGCTAGTCCGTTATCAACTTGAAAAAGTGGCACCGAGTCGGT
GCTTTTTTGTTTTAGAGCTAGAAATAGCAAGTTAAAATAAGGCTAGTCCGTTTTTAGCGCGTGCGCCAAT
TCTGCAGACAAATGGCTCTAGAGGTACCCGTTACATAACTTACGGTAAATGGCCCGCCTGGCTGACCGCC
CAACGACCCCCGCCCATTGACGTCAATAGTAACGCCAATAGGGACTTTCCATTGACGTCAATGGGTGGAG
TATTTACGGTAAACTGCCCACTTGGCAGTACATCAAGTGTATCATATGCCAAGTACGCCCCCTATTGACG
TCAATGACGGTAAATGGCCCGCCTGGCATTGTGCCCAGTACATGACCTTATGGGACTTTCCTACTTGGCA
GTACATCTACGTATTAGTCATCGCTATTACCATGGTCGAGGTGAGCCCCACGTTCTGCTTCACTCTCCCC
ATCTCCCCCCCCTCCCCACCCCCAATTTTGTATTTATTTATTTTTTAATTATTTTGTGCAGCGATGGGGG
CGGGGGGGGGGGGGGGGCGCGCGCCAGGCGGGGCGGGGCGGGGCGAGGGGCGGGGCGGGGCGAGGCGGAG
AGGTGCGGCGGCAGCCAATCAGAGCGGCGCGCTCCGAAAGTTTCCTTTTATGGCGAGGCGGCGGCGGCGG
CGGCCCTATAAAAAGCGAAGCGCGCGGCGGGCGGGAGTCGCTGCGACGCTGCCTTCGCCCCGTGCCCCGC
TCCGCCGCCGCCTCGCGCCGCCCGCCCCGGCTCTGACTGACCGCGTTACTCCCACAGGTGAGCGGGCGGG
ACGGCCCTTCTCCTCCGGGCTGTAATTAGCTGAGCAAGAGGTAAGGGTTTAAGGGATGGTTGGTTGGTGG
GGTATTAATGTTTAATTACCTGGAGCACCTGCCTGAAATCACTTTTTTTCAGGTTGGACCGGTGCCACCA
TGGACTATAAGGACCACGACGGAGACTACAAGGATCATGATATTGATTACAAAGACGATGACGATAAGAT
GGCCCCAAAGAAGAAGCGGAAGGTCGGTATCCACGGAGTCCCAGCAGCCGACAAGAAGTACAGCATCGGC
CTGGACATCGGCACCAACTCTGTGGGCTGGGCCGTGATCACCGACGAGTACAAGGTGCCCAGCAAGAAAT
TCAAGGTGCTGGGCAACACCGACCGGCACAGCATCAAGAAGAACCTGATCGGAGCCCTGCTGTTCGACAG
CGGCGAAACAGCCGAGGCCACCCGGCTGAAGAGAACCGCCAGAAGAAGATACACCAGACGGAAGAACCGG
ATCTGCTATCTGCAAGAGATCTTCAGCAACGAGATGGCCAAGGTGGACGACAGCTTCTTCCACAGACTGG
AAGAGTCCTTCCTGGTGGAAGAGGATAAGAAGCACGAGCGGCACCCCATCTTCGGCAACATCGTGGACGA
GGTGGCCTACCACGAGAAGTACCCCACCATCTACCACCTGAGAAAGAAACTGGTGGACAGCACCGACAAG
GCCGACCTGCGGCTGATCTATCTGGCCCTGGCCCACATGATCAAGTTCCGGGGCCACTTCCTGATCGAGG
GCGACCTGAACCCCGACAACAGCGACGTGGACAAGCTGTTCATCCAGCTGGTGCAGACCTACAACCAGCT
GTTCGAGGAAAACCCCATCAACGCCAGCGGCGTGGACGCCAAGGCCATCCTGTCTGCCAGACTGAGCAAG
AGCAGACGGCTGGAAAATCTGATCGCCCAGCTGCCCGGCGAGAAGAAGAATGGCCTGTTCGGAAACCTGA
TTGCCCTGAGCCTGGGCCTGACCCCCAACTTCAAGAGCAACTTCGACCTGGCCGAGGATGCCAAACTGCA
GCTGAGCAAGGACACCTACGACGACGACCTGGACAACCTGCTGGCCCAGATCGGCGACCAGTACGCCGAC
CTGTTTCTGGCCGCCAAGAACCTGTCCGACGCCATCCTGCTGAGCGACATCCTGAGAGTGAACACCGAGA
TCACCAAGGCCCCCCTGAGCGCCTCTATGATCAAGAGATACGACGAGCACCACCAGGACCTGACCCTGCT
GAAAGCTCTCGTGCGGCAGCAGCTGCCTGAGAAGTACAAAGAGATTTTCTTCGACCAGAGCAAGAACGGC
TACGCCGGCTACATTGACGGCGGAGCCAGCCAGGAAGAGTTCTACAAGTTCATCAAGCCCATCCTGGAAA
AGATGGACGGCACCGAGGAACTGCTCGTGAAGCTGAACAGAGAGGACCTGCTGCGGAAGCAGCGGACCTT
CGACAACGGCAGCATCCCCCACCAGATCCACCTGGGAGAGCTGCACGCCATTCTGCGGCGGCAGGAAGAT
TTTTACCCATTCCTGAAGGACAACCGGGAAAAGATCGAGAAGATCCTGACCTTCCGCATCCCCTACTACG
TGGGCCCTCTGGCCAGGGGAAACAGCAGATTCGCCTGGATGACCAGAAAGAGCGAGGAAACCATCACCCC
CTGGAACTTCGAGGAAGTGGTGGACAAGGGCGCTTCCGCCCAGAGCTTCATCGAGCGGATGACCAACTTC
GATAAGAACCTGCCCAACGAGAAGGTGCTGCCCAAGCACAGCCTGCTGTACGAGTACTTCACCGTGTATA
ACGAGCTGACCAAAGTGAAATACGTGACCGAGGGAATGAGAAAGCCCGCCTTCCTGAGCGGCGAGCAGAA
AAAGGCCATCGTGGACCTGCTGTTCAAGACCAACCGGAAAGTGACCGTGAAGCAGCTGAAAGAGGACTAC
TTCAAGAAAATCGAGTGCTTCGACTCCGTGGAAATCTCCGGCGTGGAAGATCGGTTCAACGCCTCCCTGG
GCACATACCACGATCTGCTGAAAATTATCAAGGACAAGGACTTCCTGGACAATGAGGAAAACGAGGACAT
TCTGGAAGATATCGTGCTGACCCTGACACTGTTTGAGGACAGAGAGATGATCGAGGAACGGCTGAAAACC
TATGCCCACCTGTTCGACGACAAAGTGATGAAGCAGCTGAAGCGGCGGAGATACACCGGCTGGGGCAGGC
TGAGCCGGAAGCTGATCAACGGCATCCGGGACAAGCAGTCCGGCAAGACAATCCTGGATTTCCTGAAGTC
CGACGGCTTCGCCAACAGAAACTTCATGCAGCTGATCCACGACGACAGCCTGACCTTTAAAGAGGACATC
CAGAAAGCCCAGGTGTCCGGCCAGGGCGATAGCCTGCACGAGCACATTGCCAATCTGGCCGGCAGCCCCG
CCATTAAGAAGGGCATCCTGCAGACAGTGAAGGTGGTGGACGAGCTCGTGAAAGTGATGGGCCGGCACAA
GCCCGAGAACATCGTGATCGAAATGGCCAGAGAGAACCAGACCACCCAGAAGGGACAGAAGAACAGCCGC
GAGAGAATGAAGCGGATCGAAGAGGGCATCAAAGAGCTGGGCAGCCAGATCCTGAAAGAACACCCCGTGG
AAAACACCCAGCTGCAGAACGAGAAGCTGTACCTGTACTACCTGCAGAATGGGCGGGATATGTACGTGGA
CCAGGAACTGGACATCAACCGGCTGTCCGACTACGATGTGGACCATATCGTGCCTCAGAGCTTTCTGAAG
GACGACTCCATCGACAACAAGGTGCTGACCAGAAGCGACAAGAACCGGGGCAAGAGCGACAACGTGCCCT
CCGAAGAGGTCGTGAAGAAGATGAAGAACTACTGGCGGCAGCTGCTGAACGCCAAGCTGATTACCCAGAG
AAAGTTCGACAATCTGACCAAGGCCGAGAGAGGCGGCCTGAGCGAACTGGATAAGGCCGGCTTCATCAAG
AGACAGCTGGTGGAAACCCGGCAGATCACAAAGCACGTGGCACAGATCCTGGACTCCCGGATGAACACTA
AGTACGACGAGAATGACAAGCTGATCCGGGAAGTGAAAGTGATCACCCTGAAGTCCAAGCTGGTGTCCGA
TTTCCGGAAGGATTTCCAGTTTTACAAAGTGCGCGAGATCAACAACTACCACCACGCCCACGACGCCTAC
CTGAACGCCGTCGTGGGAACCGCCCTGATCAAAAAGTACCCTAAGCTGGAAAGCGAGTTCGTGTACGGCG
ACTACAAGGTGTACGACGTGCGGAAGATGATCGCCAAGAGCGAGCAGGAAATCGGCAAGGCTACCGCCAA
GTACTTCTTCTACAGCAACATCATGAACTTTTTCAAGACCGAGATTACCCTGGCCAACGGCGAGATCCGG
AAGCGGCCTCTGATCGAGACAAACGGCGAAACCGGGGAGATCGTGTGGGATAAGGGCCGGGATTTTGCCA
CCGTGCGGAAAGTGCTGAGCATGCCCCAAGTGAATATCGTGAAAAAGACCGAGGTGCAGACAGGCGGCTT
CAGCAAAGAGTCTATCCTGCCCAAGAGGAACAGCGATAAGCTGATCGCCAGAAAGAAGGACTGGGACCCT
AAGAAGTACGGCGGCTTCGACAGCCCCACCGTGGCCTATTCTGTGCTGGTGGTGGCCAAAGTGGAAAAGG
GCAAGTCCAAGAAACTGAAGAGTGTGAAAGAGCTGCTGGGGATCACCATCATGGAAAGAAGCAGCTTCGA
GAAGAATCCCATCGACTTTCTGGAAGCCAAGGGCTACAAAGAAGTGAAAAAGGACCTGATCATCAAGCTG
CCTAAGTACTCCCTGTTCGAGCTGGAAAACGGCCGGAAGAGAATGCTGGCCTCTGCCGGCGAACTGCAGA
AGGGAAACGAACTGGCCCTGCCCTCCAAATATGTGAACTTCCTGTACCTGGCCAGCCACTATGAGAAGCT
GAAGGGCTCCCCCGAGGATAATGAGCAGAAACAGCTGTTTGTGGAACAGCACAAGCACTACCTGGACGAG
ATCATCGAGCAGATCAGCGAGTTCTCCAAGAGAGTGATCCTGGCCGACGCTAATCTGGACAAAGTGCTGT
CCGCCTACAACAAGCACCGGGATAAGCCCATCAGAGAGCAGGCCGAGAATATCATCCACCTGTTTACCCT
GACCAATCTGGGAGCCCCTGCCGCCTTCAAGTACTTTGACACCACCATCGACCGGAAGAGGTACACCAGC
ACCAAAGAGGTGCTGGACGCCACCCTGATCCACCAGAGCATCACCGGCCTGTACGAGACACGGATCGACC
TGTCTCAGCTGGGAGGCGACAAAAGGCCGGCGGCCACGAAAAAGGCCGGCCAGGCAAAAAAGAAAAAGTA
AGAATTCCTAGAGCTCGCTGATCAGCCTCGACTGTGCCTTCTAGTTGCCAGCCATCTGTTGTTTGCCCCT
CCCCCGTGCCTTCCTTGACCCTGGAAGGTGCCACTCCCACTGTCCTTTCCTAATAAAATGAGGAAATTGC
ATCGCATTGTCTGAGTAGGTGTCATTCTATTCTGGGGGGTGGGGTGGGGCAGGACAGCAAGGGGGAGGAT
TGGGAAGAGAATAGCAGGCATGCTGGGGAGCGGCCGCAGGAACCCCTAGTGATGGAGTTGGCCACTCCCT
CTCTGCGCGCTCGCTCGCTCACTGAGGCCGGGCGACCAAAGGTCGCCCGACGCCCGGGCTTTGCCCGGGC
GGCCTCAGTGAGCGAGCGAGCGCGCAGCTGCCTGCAGGGGCGCCTGATGCGGTATTTTCTCCTTACGCAT
CTGTGCGGTATTTCACACCGCATA
[142 nt withheld, positions 5695-5836]
C
[141 nt withheld, positions 5838-5978]
CCTTTGACGTTGGAGTCCACGTTCTTT
[37 nt withheld, positions 6006-6042]
ACCCTATCTCGGGCTATTCTTTTGATTTATAAGGGATTTTGCCGATTTCGGCCTATTGGTTAAAAAATGA
GCTGATTTAACAAAAATTTAACGCGAATTTTAACAAAATATTAACGTTTACAATTTTATGGTGCACTCTC
AGTACAATCTGCTCTGATGCCGCATAGTTAAGCCAGCCCCGACACCCGCCAACACCCGCTGACGCGCCCT
GACGGGCTTGTCTGCTCCCGGCATCCGCTTACAGACAAGCTGTGACCGTCTCCGGGAGCTGCATGTGTCA
GAGGTTTTCACCGTCATCACCGAAACGCGCGAGACGAAAGGGCCTCGTGATACGCCTATTTTTATAGGTT
AATGTCATGATAATAATGGTTTCTTAGACGTCAGGTGGCACTTTTCGGGGAAATGTGCGCGGAACCCCTA
TTTGTTTATTTTTCTAAATACATTCAAATATGTATCCGCTCATGAGACAATAACCCTGATAAATGCTTCA
ATAATATTGAAAAAGGAAGAGTATGAGTATTCAACATTTCCGTGTCGCCCTTATTCCCTTTTTTGCGGCA
TTTTGCCTTCCTGTTTTTGCTCACCCAGAAACGCTGGTGAAAGTAAAAGATGCTGAAGATCAGTTGGGTG
CACGAGTGGGTTACATCGAACTGGATCTCAACAGCGGTAAGATCCTTGAGAGTTTTCGCCCCGAAGAACG
TTTTCCAATGATGAGCACTTTTAAAGTTCTGCTATGTGGCGCGGTATTATCCCGTATTGACGCCGGGCAA
GAGCAACTCGGTCGCCGCATACACTATTCTCAGAATGACTTGGTTGAGTACTCACCAGTCACAGAAAAGC
ATCTTACGGATGGCATGACAGTAAGAGAATTATGCAGTGCTGCCATAACCATGAGTGATAACACTGCGGC
CAACTTACTTCTGACAACGATCGGAGGACCGAAGGAGCTAACCGCTTTTTTGCACAACATGGGGGATCAT
GTAACTCGCCTTGATCGTTGGGAACCGGAGCTGAATGAAGCCATACCAAACGACGAGCGTGACACCACGA
TGCCTGTAGCAATGGCAACAACGTTGCGCAAACTATTAACTGGCGAACTACTTACTCTAGCTTCCCGGCA
ACAATTAATAGACTGGATGGAGGCGGATAAAGTTGCAGGACCACTTCTGCGCTCGGCCCTTCCGGCTGGC
TGGTTTATTGCTGATAAATCTGGAGCCGGTGAGCGTGGAAGCCGCGGTATCATTGCAGCACTGGGGCCAG
ATGGTAAGCCCTCCCGTATCGTAGTTATCTACACGACGGGGAGTCAGGCAACTATGGATGAACGAAATAG
ACAGATCGCTGAGATAGGTGCCTCACTGATTAAGCATTGGTAACTGTCAGACCAAGTTTACTCATATATA
CTTTAGATTGATTTAAAACTTCATTTTTAATTTAAAAGGATCTAGGTGAAGATCCTTTTTGATAATCTCA
TGACCAAAATCCCTTAACGTGAGTTTTCGTTCCACTGAGCGTCAGACCCCGTAGAAAAGATCAAAGGATC
TTCTTGAGATCCTTTTTTTCTGCGCGTAATCTGCTGCTTGCAAACAAAAAAACCACCGCTACCAGCGGTG
GTTTGTTTGCCGGATCAAGAGCTACCAACTCTTTTTCCGAAGGTAACTGGCTTCAGCAGAGCGCAGATAC
CAAATACTGTCCTTCTAGTGTAGCCGTAGTTAGGCCACCACTTCAAGAACTCTGTAGCACCGCCTACATA
CCTCGCTCTGCTAATCCTGTTACCAGTGGCTGCTGCCAGTGGCGATAAGTCGTGTCTTACCGGGTTGGAC
TCAAGACGATAGTTACCGGATAAGGCGCAGCGGTCGGGCTGAACGGGGGGTTCGTGCACACAGCCCAGCT
TGGAGCGAACGACCTACACCGAACTGAGATACCTACAGCGTGAGCTATGAGAAAGCGCCACGCTTCCCGA
AGGGAGAAAGGCGGACAGGTATCCGGTAAGCGGCAGGGTCGGAACAGGAGAGCGCACGAGGGAGCTTCCA
GGGGGAAACGCCTGGTATCTTTATAGTCCTGTCGGGTTTCGCCACCTCTGACTTGAGCGTCGATTTTTGT
GATGCTCGTCAGGGGGGCGGAGCCTATGGAAAAACGCCAGCAACGCGGCCTTTTTACGGTTCCTGGCCTT
TTGCTGGCCTTTTGCTCACATGTGAGGGCCTATTTCCCATGATTCCTTCATATTTGCATATACGATACAA
GGCTGTTAGAGAGATAATTGGAATTAATTTGACTGTAAACACAAAGATATTAGTACAAAATACGTGACGT
AGAAAGTAATAATTTCTTGGGTAGTTTGCAGTTTTAAAATTATGTTTTAAAATGGACTATCATATGCTTA
CCGTAACTTGAAAGTATTTCGATTTCTTGGCTTTATATATCTTGTGGAAAGGACGAAACACCATCATTCA
CTCTTGGTGCTGGTTT
Features (pLannotate 1.2.2; 18 found; start..end, strand, type, name):
     79..122     +  misc_RNA       gRNA scaffold (fragment): guide RNA scaffold for the Streptococcus pyogenes CRISPR/Cas9 system
    169..454     +  enhancer       CMV enhancer: human cytomegalovirus immediate early enhancer; contains an 18-bp deletion relative to the standard CMV enhancer
    456..733     +  promoter       chicken β-actin promoter: No description available
    734..962     +  intron         hybrid intron: hybrid between chicken β-actin (CBA) and minute virus of mice (MMV) introns (Gray et al., 2011)
   1100..2701    +  CDS            Cas9(N): N-terminal portion of Streptococcus pyogenes Cas9 (Zetsche et al., 2015)
   2702..5200    +  CDS            Cas9(C): C-terminal portion of Streptococcus pyogenes Cas9 (Zetsche et al., 2015)
   5201..5248    +  CDS            nucleoplasmin NLS: bipartite nuclear localization signal from nucleoplasmin
   5282..5393    +  polyA_signal   bGH poly(A) signal: bovine growth hormone polyadenylation signal
   5498..5638    +  repeat_region  AAV2 ITR: inverted terminal repeat of adeno-associated virus serotype 2 inverted
   5643..5694    -  misc_feature   bom (fragment): basis of mobility region from pBR322
   5713..6093    +  rep_origin     M13 ori (sequence partly withheld): M13 bacteriophage origin of replication; arrow indicates direction of (+) strand synthesis
   6169..6218    -  misc_feature   bom (fragment): basis of mobility region from pBR322
   6320..6355    -  CDS            rop (fragment): Rop protein, which maintains plasmids at low copy number; rop
   6450..6554    +  promoter       AmpR promoter: bla
   6555..7415    +  CDS            AmpR: β-lactamase; bla; confers resistance to ampicillin, carbenicillin, and related antibiotics
   7586..8174    +  rep_origin     ori: high-copy-number ColE1/pMB1/pBR322/pUC origin of replication
   8236..8476    +  promoter       U6 promoter: RNA polymerase III promoter for human U6 snRNA
   8505..72      +  misc_RNA       gRNA scaffold (across the origin): guide RNA scaffold for the Streptococcus pyogenes CRISPR/Cas9 system
