>Addgene plasmid #112458 | pSRF.1.0-gDNA | addgene full sequence | sequence record 230474 | Addgene NGS Result
TAGAGCTAGAAATAGCAAGTTAAAATAAGGCTAGTCCGTTATCAACTTGAAAAAGTGGCACCGAGTCGGT
GCTTTTTTGTTTTAGAGCTAGAAATAGCAAGTTAAAATAAGGCTAGTCCGTTTTTAGCGCGTGCGCCAAT
TCTGCAGACAAATGGCTCTAGAGGTACCCGTTACATAACTTACGGTAAATGGCCCGCCTGGCTGACCGCC
CAACGACCCCCGCCCATTGACGTCAATAGTAACGCCAATAGGGACTTTCCATTGACGTCAATGGGTGGAG
TATTTACGGTAAACTGCCCACTTGGCAGTACATCAAGTGTATCATATGCCAAGTACGCCCCCTATTGACG
TCAATGACGGTAAATGGCCCGCCTGGCATTGTGCCCAGTACATGACCTTATGGGACTTTCCTACTTGGCA
GTACATCTACGTATTAGTCATCGCTATTACCATGGTCGAGGTGAGCCCCACGTTCTGCTTCACTCTCCCC
ATCTCCCCCCCCTCCCCACCCCCAATTTTGTATTTATTTATTTTTTAATTATTTTGTGCAGCGATGGGGG
CGGGGGGGGGGGGGGGGCGCGCGCCGGGGGGGGGGGGGGGGGGGGGGGGGGGGGGGGGGGGGGGGSGGGG
RGGKGCGGCGGCAGCCAATCAGAGCGGCGCGCTCCGAAAGTTTCCTTTTATGGCGAGGCGGCGGCGGCGG
CGGCCCTATAAAAAGCGAAGCGCGCGGCGGGCGGGAGTCGCTGCGCGCTGCCTTCGCCCCGTGCCCCGCT
CCGCCGCCGCCTCGCGCCGCCCGCCCCGGCTCTGACTGACCGCGTTACTCCCACAGGTGAGCGGGCGGGA
CGGCCCTTCTCCTCCGGGCTGTAATTAGCTGAGCAAGAGGTAAGGGTTTAAGGGATGGTTGGTTGGTGGG
GTATTAATGTTTAATTACCTGGAGCACCTGCCTGAAATCACTTTTTTTCAGGTTGGACCGGTGCCACCAT
GGACTATAAGGACCACGACGGAGACTACAAGGATCATGATATTGATTACAAAGACGATGACGATAAGATG
GCCCCAAAGAAGAAGCGGAAGGTCGGTATCCACGGAGTCCCAGCAGCCGACAAGAAGTACAGCATCGGCC
TGGACATCGGCACCAACTCTGTGGGCTGGGCCGTGATCACCGACGAGTACAAGGTGCCCAGCAAGAAATT
CAAGGTGCTGGGCAACACCGACCGGCACAGCATCAAGAAGAACCTGATCGGAGCCCTGCTGTTCGACAGC
GGCGAAACAGCCGAGGCCACCCGGCTGAAGAGAACCGCCAGAAGAAGATACACCAGACGGAAGAACCGGA
TCTGCTATCTGCAAGAGATCTTCAGCAACGAGATGGCCAAGGTGGACGACAGCTTCTTCCACAGACTGGA
AGAGTCCTTCCTGGTGGAAGAGGATAAGAAGCACGAGCGGCACCCCATCTTCGGCAACATCGTGGACGAG
GTGGCCTACCACGAGAAGTACCCCACCATCTACCACCTGAGAAAGAAACTGGTGGACAGCACCGACAAGG
CCGACCTGCGGCTGATCTATCTGGCCCTGGCCCACATGATCAAGTTCCGGGGCCACTTCCTGATCGAGGG
CGACCTGAACCCCGACAACAGCGACGTGGACAAGCTGTTCATCCAGCTGGTGCAGACCTACAACCAGCTG
TTCGAGGAAAACCCCATCAACGCCAGCGGCGTGGACGCCAAGGCCATCCTGTCTGCCAGACTGAGCAAGA
GCAGACGGCTGGAAAATCTGATCGCCCAGCTGCCCGGCGAGAAGAAGAATGGCCTGTTCGGAAACCTGAT
TGCCCTGAGCCTGGGCCTGACCCCCAACTTCAAGAGCAACTTCGACCTGGCCGAGGATGCCAAACTGCAG
CTGAGCAAGGACACCTACGACGACGACCTGGACAACCTGCTGGCCCAGATCGGCGACCAGTACGCCGACC
TGTTTCTGGCCGCCAAGAACCTGTCCGACGCCATCCTGCTGAGCGACATCCTGAGAGTGAACACCGAGAT
CACCAAGGCCCCCCTGAGCGCCTCTATGATCAAGAGATACGACGAGCACCACCAGGACCTGACCCTGCTG
AAAGCTCTCGTGCGGCAGCAGCTGCCTGAGAAGTACAAAGAGATTTTCTTCGACCAGAGCAAGAACGGCT
ACGCCGGCTACATTGACGGCGGAGCCAGCCAGGAAGAGTTCTACAAGTTCATCAAGCCCATCCTGGAAAA
GATGGACGGCACCGAGGAACTGCTCGTGAAGCTGAACAGAGAGGACCTGCTGCGGAAGCAGCGGACCTTC
GACAACGGCAGCATCCCCCACCAGATCCACCTGGGAGAGCTGCACGCCATTCTGCGGCGGCAGGAAGATT
TTTACCCATTCCTGAAGGACAACCGGGAAAAGATCGAGAAGATCCTGACCTTCCGCATCCCCTACTACGT
GGGCCCTCTGGCCAGGGGAAACAGCAGATTCGCCTGGATGACCAGAAAGAGCGAGGAAACCATCACCCCC
TGGAACTTCGAGGAAGTGGTGGACAAGGGCGCTTCCGCCCAGAGCTTCATCGAGCGGATGACCAACTTCG
ATAAGAACCTGCCCAACGAGAAGGTGCTGCCCAAGCACAGCCTGCTGTACGAGTACTTCACCGTGTATAA
CGAGCTGACCAAAGTGAAATACGTGACCGAGGGAATGAGAAAGCCCGCCTTCCTGAGCGGCGAGCAGAAA
AAGGCCATCGTGGACCTGCTGTTCAAGACCAACCGGAAAGTGACCGTGAAGCAGCTGAAAGAGGACTACT
TCAAGAAAATCGAGTGCTTCGACTCCGTGGAAATCTCCGGCGTGGAAGATCGGTTCAACGCCTCCCTGGG
CACATACCACGATCTGCTGAAAATTATCAAGGACAAGGACTTCCTGGACAATGAGGAAAACGAGGACATT
CTGGAAGATATCGTGCTGACCCTGACACTGTTTGAGGACAGAGAGATGATCGAGGAACGGCTGAAAACCT
ATGCCCACCTGTTCGACGACAAAGTGATGAAGCAGCTGAAGCGGCGGAGATACACCGGCTGGGGCAGGCT
GAGCCGGAAGCTGATCAACGGCATCCGGGACAAGCAGTCCGGCAAGACAATCCTGGATTTCCTGAAGTCC
GACGGCTTCGCCAACAGAAACTTCATGCAGCTGATCCACGACGACAGCCTGACCTTTAAAGAGGACATCC
AGAAAGCCCAGGTGTCCGGCCAGGGCGATAGCCTGCACGAGCACATTGCCAATCTGGCCGGCAGCCCCGC
CATTAAGAAGGGCATCCTGCAGACAGTGAAGGTGGTGGACGAGCTCGTGAAAGTGATGGGCCGGCACAAG
CCCGAGAACATCGTGATCGAAATGGCCAGAGAGAACCAGACCACCCAGAAGGGACAGAAGAACAGCCGCG
AGAGAATGAAGCGGATCGAAGAGGGCATCAAAGAGCTGGGCAGCCAGATCCTGAAAGAACACCCCGTGGA
AAACACCCAGCTGCAGAACGAGAAGCTGTACCTGTACTACCTGCAGAATGGGCGGGATATGTACGTGGAC
CAGGAACTGGACATCAACCGGCTGTCCGACTACGATGTGGACCATATCGTGCCTCAGAGCTTTCTGAAGG
ACGACTCCATCGACAACAAGGTGCTGACCAGAAGCGACAAGAACCGGGGCAAGAGCGACAACGTGCCCTC
CGAAGAGGTCGTGAAGAAGATGAAGAACTACTGGCGGCAGCTGCTGAACGCCAAGCTGATTACCCAGAGA
AAGTTCGACAATCTGACCAAGGCCGAGAGAGGCGGCCTGAGCGAACTGGATAAGGCCGGCTTCATCAAGA
GACAGCTGGTGGAAACCCGGCAGATCACAAAGCACGTGGCACAGATCCTGGACTCCCGGATGAACACTAA
GTACGACGAGAATGACAAGCTGATCCGGGAAGTGAAAGTGATCACCCTGAAGTCCAAGCTGGTGTCCGAT
TTCCGGAAGGATTTCCAGTTTTACAAAGTGCGCGAGATCAACAACTACCACCACGCCCACGACGCCTACC
TGAACGCCGTCGTGGGAACCGCCCTGATCAAAAAGTACCCTAAGCTGGAAAGCGAGTTCGTGTACGGCGA
CTACAAGGTGTACGACGTGCGGAAGATGATCGCCAAGAGCGAGCAGGAAATCGGCAAGGCTACCGCCAAG
TACTTCTTCTACAGCAACATCATGAACTTTTTCAAGACCGAGATTACCCTGGCCAACGGCGAGATCCGGA
AGCGGCCTCTGATCGAGACAAACGGCGAAACCGGGGAGATCGTGTGGGATAAGGGCCGGGATTTTGCCAC
CGTGCGGAAAGTGCTGAGCATGCCCCAAGTGAATATCGTGAAAAAGACCGAGGTGCAGACAGGCGGCTTC
AGCAAAGAGTCTATCCTGCCCAAGAGGAACAGCGATAAGCTGATCGCCAGAAAGAAGGACTGGGACCCTA
AGAAGTACGGCGGCTTCGACAGCCCCACCGTGGCCTATTCTGTGCTGGTGGTGGCCAAAGTGGAAAAGGG
CAAGTCCAAGAAACTGAAGAGTGTGAAAGAGCTGCTGGGGATCACCATCATGGAAAGAAGCAGCTTCGAG
AAGAATCCCATCGACTTTCTGGAAGCCAAGGGCTACAAAGAAGTGAAAAAGGACCTGATCATCAAGCTGC
CTAAGTACTCCCTGTTCGAGCTGGAAAACGGCCGGAAGAGAATGCTGGCCTCTGCCGGCGAACTGCAGAA
GGGAAACGAACTGGCCCTGCCCTCCAAATATGTGAACTTCCTGTACCTGGCCAGCCACTATGAGAAGCTG
AAGGGCTCCCCCGAGGATAATGAGCAGAAACAGCTGTTTGTGGAACAGCACAAGCACTACCTGGACGAGA
TCATCGAGCAGATCAGCGAGTTCTCCAAGAGAGTGATCCTGGCCGACGCTAATCTGGACAAAGTGCTGTC
CGCCTACAACAAGCACCGGGATAAGCCCATCAGAGAGCAGGCCGAGAATATCATCCACCTGTTTACCCTG
ACCAATCTGGGAGCCCCTGCCGCCTTCAAGTACTTTGACACCACCATCGACCGGAAGAGGTACACCAGCA
CCAAAGAGGTGCTGGACGCCACCCTGATCCACCAGAGCATCACCGGCCTGTACGAGACACGGATCGACCT
GTCTCAGCTGGGAGGCGACAAAAGGCCGGCGGCCACGAAAAAGGCCGGCCAGGCAAAAAAGAAAAAGTAA
GAATTCCTAGAGCTCGCTGATCAGCCTCGACTGTGCCTTCTAGTTGCCAGCCATCTGTTGTTTGCCCCTC
CCCCGTGCCTTCCTTGACCCTGGAAGGTGCCACTCCCACTGTCCTTTCCTAATAAAATGAGGAAATTGCA
TCGCATTGTCTGAGTAGGTGTCATTCTATTCTGGGGGGTGGGGTGGGGCAGGACAGCAAGGGGGAGGATT
GGGAAGAGAATAGCAGGCATGCTGGGGAGCGGCCGCAGGAACCCCTAGTGATGGAGTTGGCCACTCCCTC
TCTGCGCGCTCGCTCGCTCACTGAGGCCGGGCGACCAAAGGTCGCCCGACGCCCGGGCTTTGCCCGGGCG
GCCTCAGTGAGCGAGCGAGCGCGCAGCTGCCTGCAGGGGCGCCTGATGCGGTATTTTCTCCTTACGCATC
TGTGCGGTATTTCACACCGCATA
[95 nt withheld, positions 5694-5788]
T
[46 nt withheld, positions 5790-5835]
C
[141 nt withheld, positions 5837-5977]
CCTTTGACGTTGGAGTCCACGTTCTTT
[37 nt withheld, positions 6005-6041]
ACTCTATCTCGGGCTATTCTTTTGATTTATAAGGGATTTTGCCGATTTCGGTCTATTGGTTAAAAAATGA
GCTGATTTAACAAAAATTTAACGCGAATTTTAACAAAATATTAACGTTTACAATTTTATGGTGCACTCTC
AGTACAATCTGCTCTGATGCCGCATAGTTAAGCCAGCCCCGACACCCGCCAACACCCGCTGACGCGCCCT
GACGGGCTTGTCTGCTCCCGGCATCCGCTTACAGACAAGCTGTGACCGTCTCCGGGAGCTGCATGTGTCA
GAGGTTTTCACCGTCATCACCGAAACGCGCGAGACGAAAGGGCCTCGTGATACGCCTATTTTTATAGGTT
AATGTCATGATAATAATGGTTTCTTAGACGTCAGGTGGCACTTTTCGGGGAAATGTGCGCGGAACCCCTA
TTTGTTTATTTTTCTAAATACATTCAAATATGTATCCGCTCATGAGACAATAACCCTGATAAATGCTTCA
ATAATATTGAAAAAGGAAGAGTATGAGTATTCAACATTTCCGTGTCGCCCTTATTCCCTTTTTTGCGGCA
TTTTGCCTTCCTGTTTTTGCTCACCCAGAAACGCTGGTGAAAGTAAAAGATGCTGAAGATCAGTTGGGTG
CACGAGTGGGTTACATCGAACTGGATCTCAACAGCGGTAAGATCCTTGAGAGTTTTCGCCCCGAAGAACG
TTTTCCAATGATGAGCACTTTTAAAGTTCTGCTATGTGGCGCGGTATTATCCCGTATTGACGCCGGGCAA
GAGCAACTCGGTCGCCGCATACACTATTCTCAGAATGACTTGGTTGAGTACTCACCAGTCACAGAAAAGC
ATCTTACGGATGGCATGACAGTAAGAGAATTATGCAGTGCTGCCATAACCATGAGTGATAACACTGCGGC
CAACTTACTTCTGACAACGATCGGAGGACCGAAGGAGCTAACCGCTTTTTTGCACAACATGGGGGATCAT
GTAACTCGCCTTGATCGTTGGGAACCGGAGCTGAATGAAGCCATACCAAACGACGAGCGTGACACCACGA
TGCCTGTAGCAATGGCAACAACGTTGCGCAAACTATTAACTGGCGAACTACTTACTCTAGCTTCCCGGCA
ACAATTAATAGACTGGATGGAGGCGGATAAAGTTGCAGGACCACTTCTGCGCTCGGCCCTTCCGGCTGGC
TGGTTTATTGCTGATAAATCTGGAGCCGGTGAGCGTGGAAGCCGCGGTATCATTGCAGCACTGGGGCCAG
ATGGTAAGCCCTCCCGTATCGTAGTTATCTACACGACGGGGAGTCAGGCAACTATGGATGAACGAAATAG
ACAGATCGCTGAGATAGGTGCCTCACTGATTAAGCATTGGTAACTGTCAGACCAAGTTTACTCATATATA
CTTTAGATTGATTTAAAACTTCATTTTTAATTTAAAAGGATCTAGGTGAAGATCCTTTTTGATAATCTCA
TGACCAAAATCCCTTAACGTGAGTTTTCGTTCCACTGAGCGTCAGACCCCGTAGAAAAGATCAAAGGATC
TTCTTGAGATCCTTTTTTTCTGCGCGTAATCTGCTGCTTGCAAACAAAAAAACCACCGCTACCAGCGGTG
GTTTGTTTGCCGGATCAAGAGCTACCAACTCTTTTTCCGAAGGTAACTGGCTTCAGCAGAGCGCAGATAC
CAAATACTGTTCTTCTAGTGTAGCCGTAGTTAGGCCACCACTTCAAGAACTCTGTAGCACCGCCTACATA
CCTCGCTCTGCTAATCCTGTTACCAGTGGCTGCTGCCAGTGGCGATAAGTCGTGTCTTACCGGGTTGGAC
TCAAGACGATAGTTACCGGATAAGGCGCAGCGGTCGGGCTGAACGGGGGGTTCGTGCACACAGCCCAGCT
TGGAGCGAACGACCTACACCGAACTGAGATACCTACAGCGTGAGCTATGAGAAAGCGCCACGCTTCCCGA
AGGGAGAAAGGCGGACAGGTATCCGGTAAGCGGCAGGGTCGGAACAGGAGAGCGCACGAGGGAGCTTCCA
GGGGGAAACGCCTGGTATCTTTATAGTCCTGTCGGGTTTCGCCACCTCTGACTTGAGCGTCGATTTTTGT
GATGCTCGTCAGGGGGGCGGAGCCTATGGAAAAACGCCAGCAACGCGGCCTTTTTACGGTTCCTGGCCTT
TTGCTGGCCTTTTGCTCACATGTGAGGGCCTATTTCCCATGATTCCTTCATATTTGCATATACGATACAA
GGCTGTTAGAGAGATAATTGGAATTAATTTGACTGTAAACACAAAGATATTAGTACAAAATACGTGACGT
AGAAAGTAATAATTTCTTGGGTAGTTTGCAGTTTTAAAATTATGTTTTAAAATGGACTATCATATGCTTA
CCGTAACTTGAAAGTATTTCGATTTCTTGGCTTTATATATCTTGTGGAAAGGACGAAACACCGATCATTC
ACTCTTGGTGCTGGTTT
Features (pLannotate 1.2.2; 17 found; start..end, strand, type, name):
     79..122     +  misc_RNA       gRNA scaffold (fragment): guide RNA scaffold for the Streptococcus pyogenes CRISPR/Cas9 system
    169..454     +  enhancer       CMV enhancer: human cytomegalovirus immediate early enhancer; contains an 18-bp deletion relative to the standard CMV enhancer
    734..961     +  intron         hybrid intron: hybrid between chicken β-actin (CBA) and minute virus of mice (MMV) introns (Gray et al., 2011)
   1099..2700    +  CDS            Cas9(N): N-terminal portion of Streptococcus pyogenes Cas9 (Zetsche et al., 2015)
   2701..5199    +  CDS            Cas9(C): C-terminal portion of Streptococcus pyogenes Cas9 (Zetsche et al., 2015)
   5200..5247    +  CDS            nucleoplasmin NLS: bipartite nuclear localization signal from nucleoplasmin
   5281..5392    +  polyA_signal   bGH poly(A) signal: bovine growth hormone polyadenylation signal
   5497..5637    +  repeat_region  AAV2 ITR: inverted terminal repeat of adeno-associated virus serotype 2 inverted
   5642..5693    -  misc_feature   bom (fragment): basis of mobility region from pBR322
   5712..6167    +  rep_origin     f1 ori (sequence partly withheld): f1 bacteriophage origin of replication; arrow indicates direction of (+) strand synthesis
   6168..6217    -  misc_feature   bom (fragment): basis of mobility region from pBR322
   6319..6354    -  CDS            rop (fragment): Rop protein, which maintains plasmids at low copy number; rop
   6449..6553    +  promoter       AmpR promoter: bla
   6554..7414    +  CDS            AmpR: β-lactamase; bla; confers resistance to ampicillin, carbenicillin, and related antibiotics
   7585..8173    +  rep_origin     ori: high-copy-number ColE1/pMB1/pBR322/pUC origin of replication
   8235..8475    +  promoter       U6 promoter: RNA polymerase III promoter for human U6 snRNA
   8505..72      +  misc_RNA       gRNA scaffold (across the origin): guide RNA scaffold for the Streptococcus pyogenes CRISPR/Cas9 system
