[The description below was written by a language model from this plasmid's Addgene catalogue record and pLannotate feature annotations shown in this document.]
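Description:
pSRF.1.0-gDNA is a mammalian CRISPR expression plasmid built on the pX330 backbone. From a single 8.5 kb vector it delivers both Streptococcus pyogenes Cas9 and a single guide RNA directed against the human transcription factor gene SRF. It is propagated in E. coli as a high-copy plasmid through a ColE1/pUC-type origin and selected with ampicillin via the β-lactamase gene. A phage f1/M13 origin and a single AAV2 inverted terminal repeat are also annotated as backbone remnants. With only one ITR, the plasmid is not a packageable AAV genome.

The guide cassette consists of the human U6 RNA polymerase III promoter followed by a 20-nucleotide SRF-targeting spacer and the S. pyogenes gRNA scaffold. The spacer was cloned between two BbsI sites that were destroyed in the process. The depositor notes that the PAM listed with the target is not present in the plasmid. Cas9 is transcribed separately from a hybrid Pol II promoter made up of the CMV enhancer, the chicken β-actin promoter and a hybrid CBA/MVM intron. Its coding sequence is annotated as contiguous N- and C-terminal portions that together form the full-length protein, ending in a C-terminal nucleoplasmin nuclear localization signal and followed by a bovine growth hormone polyadenylation signal.

The depositor and sequencing-derived records are the same length and agree closely, differing by a one-base offset and minor annotation calls. No mammalian selection marker or reporter is annotated. The depositor indicates that the plasmid is meant to be used together with a companion donor plasmid, pSRF-donor. This implies Cas9 cleavage at the SRF locus to promote homology-directed modification, although the nature of that edit is not stated in the record.
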