Addgene plasmid #112458: pSRF.1.0-gDNA
Purpose: CRISPR plasmid for expression of Cas9 and gRNA targeting human transcription factor SRF
Depositing lab: Kevin White. Depositing organization: University of Chicago.
Backbone
  Vector backbone: pX330
  Backbone manufacturer: Zhang lab (Addgene plasmid ID: 42230)
  Vector type: Mammalian Expression, CRISPR
Growth in bacteria
  Bacterial resistance: Ampicillin, 100 μg/mL
  Growth temperature: 37°C
  Growth strain: DH5alpha
  Copy number: High Copy
Gene/Insert
  Gene/Insert name: SRF
  gRNA/shRNA sequence: ATCATTCACTCTTGGTGCTG TGG
  Species: H. sapiens (human)
  Entrez Gene: SRF (a.k.a. MCM1)
  Cloning method: Restriction Enzyme; 5′ cloning site BbsI (destroyed during cloning); 3′ cloning site BbsI (destroyed during cloning)
  Sequencing primers: 5′ hU6-F (5'-GAGGGCCTATTTCCCATGATT-3')
Terms and licenses: Academic/Nonprofit Terms; Industry Terms: Not Available to Industry
Depositor comments: gRNA sequence listed includes 20 nucleotide target sequence, followed by the uncloned PAM sequence. The PAM sequence is not present in the plasmid. Use with plasmid pSRF-donor.
How to cite: pSRF.1.0-gDNA was a gift from Kevin White (Addgene plasmid # 112458 ; http://n2t.net/addgene:112458 ; RRID:Addgene_112458)
